Addgene plasmid #15906: pRK5myc Cdc42 L61
Depositing lab: Alan Hall. Depositing organization: University College London. Publication: Rho GTPases control polarity, protrusion, and adhesion during cell movement. Nobes CD, Hall A. J Cell Biol. 1999 Mar 22. 144(6):1235-44. 10.1083/jcb.144.6.1235 PubMed 10087266.
Backbone
  Vector backbone: pRK5-myc
  Backbone size w/o insert (bp): 4750
  Vector type: Mammalian Expression
Growth in bacteria
  Bacterial resistance: Ampicillin, 100 μg/mL
  Growth temperature: 37°C
  Growth strain: DH5alpha
  Copy number: High Copy
Gene/Insert
  Gene/Insert name: Cdc42 (placental isoform) (alt name: Cdc42)
  Species: H. sapiens (human)
  Insert size (bp): 600
  Mutation: Q61L
  Entrez Gene: CDC42 (a.k.a. CDC42Hs, G25K, TKS)
  Tag / fusion protein: myc (N terminal on backbone)
  Cloning method: Restriction Enzyme; 5′ cloning site BamHI (not destroyed); 3′ cloning site EcoRI (not destroyed)
  Sequencing primers: 5′ SP6
Terms and licenses: Academic/Nonprofit Terms; Industry Terms: Not Available to Industry
Depositor comments: Constitutively activated version of Cdc42 (G25K isoform)
How to cite: pRK5myc Cdc42 L61 was a gift from Alan Hall (Addgene plasmid # 15906 ; http://n2t.net/addgene:15906 ; RRID:Addgene_15906)
