[The description below was written by a language model from this plasmid's Addgene catalogue record.]
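Description:
pRK5myc Cdc42 L61 is a mammalian expression plasmid built on the pRK5-myc backbone (about 4.75 kb without insert) that carries a roughly 600 bp human CDC42 coding sequence. The insert was cloned between BamHI and EcoRI sites, both of which remain intact, placing it in frame behind a myc epitope tag supplied by the backbone, so the protein is produced with an N-terminal myc tag that allows detection by immunofluorescence or immunoblotting. The plasmid is maintained in E. coli as a high-copy vector under ampicillin selection. The record gives no feature table and does not name the promoter, polyadenylation signal or origin of replication, and it lists no mammalian selection marker, so these elements cannot be described here beyond noting that an SP6 primer site lies upstream of the insert and is used for sequencing.

The Cdc42 insert carries the Q61L substitution. Glutamine 61 is a catalytic residue in Rho-family and Ras-like GTPases, and replacing it with leucine impairs GTP hydrolysis, locking the protein in its GTP-bound, active conformation. The depositor accordingly describes it as a constitutively activated Cdc42. The insert name gives the placental isoform, while the depositor comment refers to the G25K isoform, and the record does not resolve this difference. The construct is used to express active Cdc42 in mammalian cells independently of upstream signals. The associated publication concerns how Rho GTPases control polarity, protrusion and adhesion during cell movement, which is the kind of actin cytoskeleton and cell migration study for which such a gain-of-function mutant is suited, typically alongside wild-type or dominant-negative counterparts.
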