>Addgene plasmid #15906 | pRK5myc Cdc42 L61 | addgene partial sequence | sequence record 22301 | SP6 5'-ATTTAGGTGACACTATAG-3'
GTGTCCACTCCCAGGTCCAACTGCACCTCGGTTCTATCGATTGAATTGGCCACCATGGAGCAGAAGCTGA
TCTCCGAGGAGGACCTGGGATCCCCGCAGACAATTAAGTGTGTTGTTGTGGGCGATGGTGCTGTTGGTAA
AACATGTCTCCTGATATCCTACACAACAAACAAATTTCCATCGGAGTATGTACCGACTGTTTTTGACAAC
TATGCAGTCACAGTTATGATTGGTGGAGAACCATATACTCTTGGACTTTTTGATACTGCAGGGCTGGAGG
ATTATGACAGATTACGACCGCTGAGTTATCCACAAACAGATGTATTTCTAGTCTGTTTTTCAGTGGTCTC
TCCATCTTCATTTGAAAACGTGAAAGAAAAGTGGGTGCCTGAGATAACTCACCACTGTCCAAAGACTCCT
TTCTTGCTTGTTGGGACTCAAATTGATCTCAGAGATGACCCCTCTACTATTGAGAAACTTGCCAAGAACA
AACAGAAGCCTATCACTCCAGAGACTGCTGAAAAGCTGGCCCGTGACCTGAAGGCTGTCAAGTATGTGGA
GTGTTCTGCACTTACACAGAGAGGTCTGAAGAATGTGTTTGATGAGGCTATCCTAGCTGCCCTCGAGCCT
CCGGAAACTCAACCCAAAAGGAAGTGCTGTATATTCTAAGAATTCCTGCAGAAGCTTGGCCGCCATGGCC
CAACTTGTTTATTGCAGCTTATAATGGTTACAAATAAAGCAATAGCATCAC
